>Addgene plasmid #186826 | pCAGGS-FLAG-CaMKIIB | addgene full sequence | sequence record 379370 | Addgene NGS Result
GGTCGACATTGATTATTGACTAGTTATTAATAGTAATCAATTACGGGGTCATTAGTTCATAGCCCATATA
TGGAGTTCCGCGTTACATAACTTACGGTAAATGGCCCGCCTGGCTGACCGCCCAACGACCCCCGCCCATT
GACGTCAATAATGACGTATGTTCCCATAGTAACGCCAATAGGGACTTTCCATTGACGTCAATGGGTGGAG
TATTTACGGTAAACTGCCCACTTGGCAGTACATCAAGTGTATCATATGCCAAGTACGCCCCCTATTGACG
TCAATGACGGTAAATGGCCCGCCTGGCATTATGCCCAGTACATGACCTTATGGGACTTTCCTACTTGGCA
GTACATCTACGTATTAGTCATCGCTATTACCATGGTCGAGGTGAGCCCCACGTTCTGCTTCACTCTCCCC
ATCTCCCCCCCCTCCCCACCCCCAATTTTGTATTTATTTATTTTTTAATTATTTTGTGCAGCGATGGGGG
CGGGGGGGGGGGGGGSGCGCGCCRGGSGGGGSGGGGSGGGGSGRGGGGSGGGGSGGGGSGRGGSGGRGAG
GKGCGGCGGCAGCCAATCAGAGCGGCGCGCTCCGAAAGTTTCCTTTTATGGCGAGGCGGCGGCGGCGGCG
GCCCTATAAAAAGCGAAGCGCGCGGCGGGCGGGAGTCGCTGCGCGCTGCCTTCGCCCCGTGCCCCGCTCC
GCCGCCGCCTCGCGCCGCCCGCCCCGGCTCTGACTGACCGCGTTACTCCCACAGGTGAGCGGGCGGGACG
GCCCTTCTCCTCCGGGCTGTAATTAGCGCTTGGTTTAATGACGGCTTGTTTCTTTTCTGTGGCTGCGTGA
AAGCCTTGAGGGGCTCCGGGAGGGCCCTTTGTGCGGGGGGAGCGGCTCGGGGGGTGCGTGCGTGTGTGTG
TGCGTGGGGAGCGCCGCGTGCGGCTCCGCGCTGCCCGGCGGCTGTGAGCGCTGCGGGCGCGGCGCGGGGC
TTTGTGCGCTCCGCAGTGTGCGCGAGGGGAGCGCGGCCGGGGGCGGTGCCCCGCGGTGCGGGGGGGGCTG
CGAGGGGAACAAAGGCTGCGTGCGGGGTGTGTGCGTGGGGGGGTGAGCAGGGGGTGTGGGCGCGTCGGTC
GGGCTGCAACCCCCCCTGCACCCCCCTCCCCGAGTTGCTGAGCACGGCCCGGCTTCGGGTGCGGGGCTCC
GTACGGGGCGTGGCGCGGGGCTCGCCGTGCCGGGCGGGGGGTGGCGGCAGGTGGGGGTGCCGGGCGGGGC
GGGGCCGCCTCGGGCCGGGGRGGGCTCGGGGGAGGGGCGCGGCGGCCCCCGGAGCGCCGGCGGCTGTCGA
GGCGCGGCGAGCCGCAGCCATTGCCTTTTATGGTAATCGTGCGAGAGGGCGCAGGGACTTCCTTTGTCCC
AAATCTGTGCGGAGCCGAAATCTGGGAGGCGCCGCCGCACCCCCTCTAGCGGGCGCGGGGCGAAGCGGTG
CGGCGCCGGCAGGAAGGAAATGGGCGGGGAGGGCCTTCGTGCGTCGCCGCGCCGCCGTCCCCTTCTCCCT
CTCCAGCCTCGGGGCTGTCCGCGGGGGGACGGCTGCCTTCGGGGGGGACGGGGCAGGGCGGGGTTCGGCT
TCTGGCGTGTGACCGGCGGCTCTAGAGCCTCTGCTAACCATGTTCATGCCTTCTTCTTTTTCCTACAGCT
CCTGGGCAACGTGCTGGTTATTGTGCTGTCTCATCATTTTGGCAAAGAATTCACCATGGATTACAAGGAT
GACGACGATAAGTGCGGCCGCGCCACCACGGTGACCTGCACCCGTTTCACCGACGAGTACCAGCTATACG
AGGATATTGGCAAGGGGGCTTTCTCTGTGGTCCGACGCTGTGTCAAGCTCTGTACCGGCCATGAGTATGC
AGCCAAGATCATTAATACCAAGAAGCTGTCGGCCAGAGATCACCAGAAACTGGAGAGAGAAGCTCGGATC
TGCCGCCTGCTGAAGCATTCCAACATTGTACGCCTCCATGACAGCATCTCTGAAGAGGGCTTCCACTACC
TGGTCTTCGATCTGGTCACTGGTGGGGAGCTCTTTGAAGACATCGTGGCAAGAGAGTACTACAGTGAAGC
TGATGCCAGTCACTGCATCCAGCAGATCCTGGAAGCTGTTCTCCATTGTCACCAAATGGGGGTCGTCCAC
AGAGACCTCAAGCCTGAGAACCTGCTTCTGGCCAGCAAATGCAAAGGCGCCGCAGTGAAGCTGGCAGACT
TCGGCCTGGCCATCGAGGTTCAGGGAGACCAGCAGGCATGGTTTGGATTTGCGGGAACGCCAGGCTACCT
GTCTCCCGAGGTCCTTCGGAAGGAGGCCTACGGCAAACCTGTGGACATCTGGGCATGTGGGGTGATCCTG
TATATCCTGCTGGTGGGCTACCCACCTTTCTGGGATGAGGACCAACACAAGCTGTACCAGCAGATCAAGG
CTGGGGCGTATGATTTCCCATCCCCTGAGTGGGACACCGTTACTCCTGAAGCCAAAAACCTCATCAACCA
GATGCTGACCATCAACCCTGCCAAGCGCATCACGGCCCATGAGGCCCTGAAGCACCCATGGGTCTGCCAA
CGTTCCACCGTGGCCTCTATGATGCACAGACAGGAGACTGTGGAATGTCTGAAGAAGTTCAATGCAAGGA
GGAAGCTCAAGGGAGCCATCCTCACCACTATGCTGGCCACACGGAATTTCTCAGTGGGCAGACAGACCAC
CGCTCCGGCCACAATGTCCACCGCGGCCTCCGGCACCACCATGGGGCTGGTGGAACAAGCCAAGAGTTTA
CTCAACAAGAAAGCAGATGGAGTCAAGCCCCAGACAAACAGCACCAAAAACAGCTCGGCCATCACCAGCC
CCAAAGGATCTCTCCCTCCTGCTGCCCTGGAGCCTCAAACCACCGTTATCCATAACCCAGTGGACGGGAT
TAAGGAATCTTCCGACAGCACCAACACAACCATAGAGGATGAAGATGCCAAAGCCCGGAAGCAGGAAATC
ATCAAGACCACAGAGCAGCTCATTGAGGCCGTCAACAATGGGGACTTTGAGGCCTATGCGAAAATCTGTG
ACCCAGGCCTGACCTCATTTGAGCCTGAAGCTCTGGGCAACCTGGTCGAAGGGATGGATTTCCACAGATT
CTACTTTGAGAACCTGCTGGCCAAGAACAGCAAGCCGATCCACACCACCATCCTGAACCCGCACGTGCAC
GTCATTGGCGAGGATGCGGCATGCATCGCCTACATCCGCCTCACACAGTACATCGATGGCCAGGGCAGAC
CCCGTACCAGCCAGTCCGAAGAGACCCGTGTGTGGCACCGCCGCGACGGCAAGTGGCAGAATGTACATTT
CCACTGCTCGGGCGCTCCAGTGGCCCCGCTGCAGTGAACGCGTGAAGGTACCAGGGAATTCACTCCTCAG
GTGCAGGCTGCCTATCAGAAGGTGGTGGCTGGTGTGGCCAATGCCCTGGCTCACAAATACCACTGAGATC
TTTTTCCCTCTGCCAAAAATTATGGGGACATCATGAAGCCCCTTGAGCATCTGACTTCTGGCTAATAAAG
GAAATTTATTTTCATTGCAATAGTGTGTTGGAATTTTTTGTGTCTCTCACTCGGAAGGACATATGGGAGG
GCAAATCATTTAAAACATCAGAATGAGTATTTGGTTTAGAGTTTGGCAACATATGCCCATATGCTGGCTG
CCATGAACAAAGGTTGGCTATAAAGAGGTCATCAGTATATGAAACAGCCCCCTGCTGTCCATTCCTTATT
CCATAGAAAAGCCTTGACTTGAGGTTAGATTTTTTTTATATTTTGTTTTGTGTTATTTTTTTCTTTAACA
TCCCTAAAATTTTCCTTACATGTTTTACTAGCCAGATTTTTCCTCCTCTCCTGACTACTCCCAGTCATAG
CTGTCCCTCTTCTCTTATGGAGATCCCTCGACCTGCAGCCCAAGCTTGGCGTAATCATGGTCATAGCTGT
TTCCTGTGTGAAATTGTTATCCGCTCACAATTCCACACAACATACGAGCCGGAAGCATAAAGTGTAAAGC
CTGGGGTGCCTAATGAGTGAGCTAACTCACATTAATTGCGTTGCGCTCACTGCCCGCTTTCCAGTCGGGA
AACCTGTCGTGCCAGCGGATCCGCATCTCAATTAGTCAGCAACCATAGTCCCGCCCCTAACTCCGCCCAT
CCCGCCCCTAACTCCGCCCAGTTCCGCCCATTCTCCGCCCCATGGCTGACTAATTTTTTTTATTTATGCA
GAGGCCGAGGCCGCCTCGGCCTCTGAGCTATTCCAGAAGTAGTGAGGAGGCTTTTTTGGAGGCCTAGGCT
TTTGCAAAAAGCTAACTTGTTTATTGCAGCTTATAATGGTTACAAATAAAGCAATAGCATCACAAATTTC
ACAAATAAAGCATTTTTTTCACTGCATTCTAGTTGTGGTTTGTCCAAACTCATCAATGTATCTTATCATG
TCTGGATCCGCTGCATTAATGAATCGGCCAACGCGCGGGGAGAGGCGGTTTGCGTATTGGGCGCTCTTCC
GCTTCCTCGCTCACTGACTCGCTGCGCTCGGTCGTTCGGCTGCGGCGAGCGGTATCAGCTCACTCAAAGG
CGGTAATACGGTTATCCACAGAATCAGGGGATAACGCAGGAAAGAACATGTGAGCAAAAGGCCAGCAAAA
GGCCAGGAACCGTAAAAAGGCCGCGTTGCTGGCGTTTTTCCATAGGCTCCGCCCCCCTGACGAGCATCAC
AAAAATCGACGCTCAAGTCAGAGGTGGCGAAACCCGACAGGACTATAAAGATACCAGGCGTTTCCCCCTG
GAAGCTCCCTCGTGCGCTCTCCTGTTCCGACCCTGCCGCTTACCGGATACCTGTCCGCCTTTCTCCCTTC
GGGAAGCGTGGCGCTTTCTCATAGCTCACGCTGTAGGTATCTCAGTTCGGTGTAGGTCGTTCGCTCCAAG
CTGGGCTGTGTGCACGAACCCCCCGTTCAGCCCGACCGCTGCGCCTTATCCGGTAACTATCGTCTTGAGT
CCAACCCGGTAAGACACGACTTATCGCCACTGGCAGCAGCCACTGGTAACAGGATTAGCAGAGCGAGGTA
TGTAGGCGGTGCTACAGAGTTCTTGAAGTGGTGGCCTAACTACGGCTACACTAGAAGAACAGTATTTGGT
ATCTGCGCTCTGCTGAAGCCAGTTACCTTCGGAAAAAGAGTTGGTAGCTCTTGATCCGGCAAACAAACCA
CCGCTGGTAGCGGTGGTTTTTTTGTTTGCAAGCAGCAGATTACGCGCAGAAAAAAAGGATCTCAAGAAGA
TCCTTTGATCTTTTCTACGGGGTCTGACGCTCAGTGGAACGAAAACTCACGTTAAGGGATTTTGGTCATG
AGATTATCAAAAAGGATCTTCACCTAGATCCTTTTAAATTAAAAATGAAGTTTTAAATCAATCTAAAGTA
TATATGAGTAAACTTGGTCTGACAGTTACCAATGCTTAATCAGTGAGGCACCTATCTCAGCGATCTGTCT
ATTTCGTTCATCCATAGTTGCCTGACTCCCCGTCGTGTAGATAACTACGATACGGGAGGGCTTACCATCT
GGCCCCAGTGCTGCAATGATACCGCGAGACCCACGCTCACCGGCTCCAGATTTATCAGCAATAAACCAGC
CAGCCGGAAGGGCCGAGCGCAGAAGTGGTCCTGCAACTTTATCCGCCTCCATCCAGTCTATTAATTGTTG
CCGGGAAGCTAGAGTAAGTAGTTCGCCAGTTAATAGTTTGCGCAACGTTGTTGCCATTGCTACAGGCATC
GTGGTGTCACGCTCGTCGTTTGGTATGGCTTCATTCAGCTCCGGTTCCCAACGATCAAGGCGAGTTACAT
GATCCCCCATGTTGTGCAAAAAAGCGGTTAGCTCCTTCGGTCCTCCGATCGTTGTCAGAAGTAAGTTGGC
CGCAGTGTTATCACTCATGGTTATGGCAGCACTGCATAATTCTCTTACTGTCATGCCATCCGTAAGATGC
TTTTCTGTGACTGGTGAGTACTCAACCAAGTCATTCTGAGAATAGTGTATGCGGCGACCGAGTTGCTCTT
GCCCGGCGTCAATACGGGATAATACCGCGCCACATAGCAGAACTTTAAAAGTGCTCATCATTGGAAAACG
TTCTTCGGGGCGAAAACTCTCAAGGATCTTACCGCTGTTGAGATCCAGTTCGATGTAACCCACTCGTGCA
CCCAACTGATCTTCAGCATCTTTTACTTTCACCAGCGTTTCTGGGTGAGCAAAAACAGGAAGGCAAAATG
CCGCAAAAAAGGGAATAAGGGCGACACGGAAATGTTGAATACTCATACTCTTCCTTTTTCAATATTATTG
AAGCATTTATCAGGGTTATTGTCTCATGAGCGGATACATATTTGAATGTATTTAGAAAAATAAACAAATA
GGGGTTCCGCGCACATTTCCCCGAAAAGTGCCACCTG
Features (pLannotate 1.2.2; 18 found; start..end, strand, type, name):
      5..384     +  enhancer       CMV enhancer: human cytomegalovirus immediate early enhancer
    662..1678    +  intron         chimeric intron: chimera between introns from chicken β-actin and rabbit β-globin
   1676..1735    +  CDS            HBB (fragment): HBB_LEPEU - Experimental evidence at protein level: Swiss-Prot protein existence level 1. Involved in oxygen transport from the lung to the various peripheral tissues. From Lepus europaeus (European hare).
   1739..1762    +  CDS            3xFLAG (fragment): three tandem FLAG® epitope tags
   1772..3394    +  CDS            Camk2b: KCC2B_MOUSE - Also known as Camk2d. Experimental evidence at protein level: Swiss-Prot protein existence level 1. Calcium/calmodulin-dependent protein kinase that functions autonomously after Ca(2+)/calmodulin-binding and autophosphorylation, and is involved in dendritic spine and synapse formation, neuronal plasticity and regulation of sarcoplasmic reticulum Ca(2+) transport in skeletal muscle. In neurons, plays an essential structural role in the reorganization of the actin cytoskeleton during plasticity by binding and bundling actin filaments in a kinase-independent manner. This structural
   3413..3493    +  CDS            HBB (fragment): HBB_PONPY - Experimental evidence at transcript level: Swiss-Prot protein existence level 2. Involved in oxygen transport from the lung to the various peripheral tissues. From Pongo pygmaeus (Bornean orangutan).
   3564..3619    +  polyA_signal   β-globin poly(A) signal: rabbit β-globin polyadenylation signal (Gil and Proudfoot, 1987)
   4004..4020    -  protein_bind   lac operator: The lac repressor binds to the lac operator to inhibit transcription in E. coli. This inhibition can be relieved by adding lactose or isopropyl-β-D-thiogalactopyranoside (IPTG). lac repressor encoded by lacI
   4028..4058    -  promoter       lac promoter: promoter for the E. coli lac operon
   4073..4094    -  protein_bind   CAP binding site: CAP binding activates transcription in the presence of cAMP. E. coli catabolite activator protein
   4107..4146    -  CDS            lacI (fragment): lac repressor; lacI; The lac repressor binds to the lac operator to inhibit transcription in E. coli. This inhibition can be relieved by adding lactose or isopropyl-β-D-thiogalactopyranoside (IPTG).
   4153..4175    +  promoter       SV40 promoter (fragment): SV40 enhancer and early promoter
   4199..4334    +  rep_origin     SV40 ori: SV40 origin of replication
   4354..4488    +  polyA_signal   SV40 poly(A) signal: SV40 polyadenylation signal
   4490..4544    -  CDS            lacI (fragment): lac repressor; lacI; The lac repressor binds to the lac operator to inhibit transcription in E. coli. This inhibition can be relieved by adding lactose or isopropyl-β-D-thiogalactopyranoside (IPTG).
   4727..5315    -  rep_origin     ori: high-copy-number ColE1/pMB1/pBR322/pUC origin of replication
   5486..6346    -  CDS            AmpR: β-lactamase; bla; confers resistance to ampicillin, carbenicillin, and related antibiotics
   6347..6451    -  promoter       AmpR promoter: bla
