[The description below was written by a language model from this plasmid's Addgene catalogue record and pLannotate feature annotations shown in this document.]
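Description:
pCAGGS-FLAG-CaMKIIB is a mammalian expression plasmid of about 6.5 kb, built on the pCAGGS backbone, that produces mouse calcium/calmodulin-dependent protein kinase II beta (Camk2b) with an N-terminal FLAG epitope. It is propagated in E. coli through a high-copy ColE1/pUC-type origin and selected with ampicillin via the β-lactamase gene and its native promoter. No mammalian selection marker is annotated, so the plasmid appears suited mainly to transient transfection. An SV40 origin of replication is present, which can support episomal amplification in cells expressing SV40 large T antigen. Remnants of lac promoter/operator and lacI sequences are backbone carry-over with no evident role in expression.

The expression cassette begins with the human cytomegalovirus immediate-early enhancer, followed by the chimeric chicken β-actin/rabbit β-globin intron. This arrangement is characteristic of the strong, broadly active CAG promoter, although the chicken β-actin core promoter itself is not separately annotated in the feature table. A short segment matching a single FLAG unit (annotated as a fragment of 3xFLAG) lies immediately upstream of the roughly 1.6 kb Camk2b coding sequence. The short β-globin matches on either side of the tagged insert most likely reflect the rabbit β-globin exon sequence that is part of pCAGGS rather than intended coding regions. Transcripts are terminated by the rabbit β-globin polyadenylation signal.

The FLAG tag allows the kinase to be detected or immunoprecipitated with anti-FLAG reagents. The construct was deposited in connection with a study of CaMKII-mediated activation of BMAL1 and circadian amplitude, where it would serve for overexpressing the CaMKIIβ isoform in cultured mammalian cells.
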