Addgene plasmid #186826: pCAGGS-FLAG-CaMKIIB
Purpose: Expresses FLAG-CaMKIIB in mammalian cells
Depositing lab: Hung-Chun Chang. Depositing organization: Center for Excellence in Brain Science and Intelligence Technology, Chinese Academy of Sciences. Publication: ISX-9 potentiates CaMKIIdelta-mediated BMAL1 activation to enhance circadian amplitude. Li H, Ou J, Li Y, Xu N, Li Q, Wu P, Peng C, Tang YC, Chang HC. Commun Biol. 2022 Jul 28;5(1):750. doi: 10.1038/s42003-022-03725-x. PubMed 35902736.
Backbone
  Vector backbone: pCAGGS
  Total vector size (bp): 6467
  Vector type: Mammalian Expression
Growth in bacteria
  Bacterial resistance: Ampicillin, 100 μg/mL
  Growth temperature: 37°C
  Growth strain: DH5alpha
  Copy number: High Copy
Gene/Insert
  Gene/Insert name: Camk2b
  Species: M. musculus (mouse)
  Insert size (bp): 1626
  Entrez Gene: Camk2b (a.k.a. CaMKII)
  Tag / fusion protein: FLAG (N terminal on backbone)
Terms and licenses: Academic/Nonprofit Terms; Industry Terms: Not Available to Industry
How to cite: pCAGGS-FLAG-CaMKIIB was a gift from Hung-Chun Chang (Addgene plasmid # 186826 ; http://n2t.net/addgene:186826 ; RRID:Addgene_186826)
